>Addgene plasmid #71031 | pFOSGE_COF1H07 | depositor partial sequence | sequence record 126973 | insert
ATGGAGGACCCCAATCGCATGTTGGCCCACACCGGCGGCATGATGGCTCCGCAAGGATACGGCTTGTCTG
GCCAGGATGATGGCCAGAATGCCGGCAGCGAGAACGAGGTGCGCAAGCAGAAGGACATCGGCGAGATATT
GCAACAGATAATGAGTATCTCGGAGCAATCACTTGACGAGGCCCAGGCCAGAAAACATACACTAAACTGT
CACCGAATGAAGCCGGCACTTTTCTCTGTACTTTGCGAAATCAAGGAGAAGACCGTCCCCTCGATTCGCA
ACACCCAGGAGGAGGAGCCCCCAGATCCGCAACTGATGCGCTTGGACAACATGCTGATTGCCGAGGGCGT
GGCCGGACCCGAGAAGGGCGGTGGCGGAGCAGCGGCTGCCTCTGCGGCTGCGGCCAGCCAGGGCGGTTCC
CTGTCCATCGATGGTGCTGACAATGCCATTGAGCATTCCGACTACCGTGCCAAGCTGGCACAGATCCGTC
AAATATATCACCAGGAATTGGAGAAGTACGAGCAGGCATGCAACGAGTTCACCACGCATGTCATGAATCT
TCTACGCGAACAGAGTCGCACGAGACCCATTACACCAAAGGAAATCGAGCGAATGGTGCAGATCATCCAC
AAAAAGTTTAGTTCCATACAAATGCAGCTGAAGCAGTCGACCTGCGAGGCTGTAATGATACTTCGTTCGC
GTTTCCTGGACGCACGCCGCAAACGCCGCAATTTCAGCAAGCAGGCATCCGAGATTCTCAACGAGTACTT
CTACAGTCACTTGAGCAACCCATATCCATCCGAAGAGGCCAAAGAGGAGTTGGCACGAAAGTGTGGCATC
ACGGTCTCGCAAGTATCGAATTGGTTTGGCAACAAGCGTATTCGCTATAAGAAGAACATTGGTAAGGCAC
AGGAGGAGGCCAATTTGTATGCGGCCAAGAAGGCGGCTGGTGCTTCACCGTATTCCATGGCCGGTCCACC
CAGCGGGACAACCACACCCATGATGTCACCCGCTCCGCCACAGGATTCCATGGGCTATCCAATGGGCTCC
GGCGGATACGACCAGCAGCAACCGTACGACAACAGCATGGGCGGCTACGACCCAAATCTCCATCAGGATC
TAAGCCCC
