>Addgene plasmid #71031 | pFOSGE_COF1H07 | addgene partial sequence | sequence record 131499 | M13-F20 5'-TGTAAAACGACGGCCAGT-3'
TTTTGACTGATAGTGACCTGTTCGTTGCAACAAATTGATGAGCAATGCTTTTTTATAATGCCAACTTTGT
ACAAAAAAGCAGGCTTCATGGAGGACCCCAATCGCATGTTGGCCCACACCGGCGGCATGATGGCTCCGCA
AGGATACGGCTTGTCTGGCCAGGATGATGGCCAGAATGCCGGCAGCGAGAACGAGGTGCGCAAGCAGAAG
GACATCGGCGAGATATTGCAACAGATAATGAGTATCTCGGAGCAATCACTTGACGAGGCCCAGGCCAGAA
AACATACACTAAACTGTCACCGAATGAAGCCGGCACTTTTCTCTGTACTTTGCGAAATCAAGGAGAAGAC
CGTCCCCTCGATTCGCAACACCCAGGAGGAGGAGCCCCCAGATCCGCAACTGATGCGCTTGGACAACATG
CTGATTGCCGAGGGCGTGGCCGGACCCGAGAAGGGCGGTGGCGGAGCAGCGGCTGCCTCTGCGGCTGCGG
CCAGCCAGGGCGGTTCCCTGTCCATCGATGGTGCTGACAATGCCATTGAGCATTCCGACTACCGTGCCAA
GCTGGCACAGATCCGTCAAATATATCACCAGGAATTGGAGAAGTACGAGCAGGCATGCAACGAGTTCACC
ACGCATGTCATGAATCTTCTACGCGAACAGAGTCGCACGAGACCCATTACACCAAAGGAAATCGAGCGAA
TGGTGCAGATCATCCACAAAAAGTTTAGTTCCATACAAATGCAGCTGAA
