>Addgene plasmid #71031 | pFOSGE_COF1H07 | addgene partial sequence | sequence record 131500 | M13-Rev 5'-CAGGAAACAGCTATGACC-3'
ATTTTGACTGATAGTGACCTGTTCGTTGCAACAAATTGATAAGCAATGCTTTCTTATAATGCCAACTTTG
TACAAGAAAGCTGGGTCGGGGCTTAGATCCTGATGGAGATTTGGGTCGTAGCCGCCCATGCTGTTGTCGT
ACGGTTGCTGCTGGTCGTATCCGCCGGAGCCCATTGGATAGCCCATGGAATCCTGTGGCGGAGCGGGTGA
CATCATGGGTGTGGTTGTCCCGCTGGGTGGACCGGCCATGGAATACGGTGAAGCACCAGCCGCCTTCTTG
GCCGCATACAAATTGGCCTCCTCCTGTGCCTTACCAATGTTCTTCTTATAGCGAATACGCTTGTTGCCAA
ACCAATTCGATACTTGCGAGACCGTGATGCCACACTTTCGTGCCAACTCCTCTTTGGCCTCTTCGGATGG
ATATGGGTTGCTCAAGTGACTGTAGAAGTACTCGTTGAGAATCTCGGATGCCTGCTTGCTGAAATTGCGG
CGTTTGCGGCGTGCGTCCAGGAAACGCGAACGAAGTATCATTACAGCCTCGCAGGTCGACTGCTTCAGCT
GCATTTGTATGGAACTAAACTTTTTGTGGATGATCTGCACCATTCGCTCGATTTCCTTTGGTGTAATGGG
TCTCGTGCGACTCTGTTCGCGTAGAAGATTCATGACATGCGTGGTGAACTCGTTGCATGCCTGCTCGTAC
TTCTCCAATTCCTGGTGATATATTTGACGGATCTGTGCCAGCTTGGCACGGTAGTC
