[The description below was written by a language model from this plasmid's Addgene catalogue record.]
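Description:
pFOSGE_COF1H07 is a Gateway entry clone built on the commercial pDONR221 donor vector, carrying the Drosophila melanogaster gene extradenticle (exd, CG8933; transcript FBtr0074135) as an insert of about 1.1 kb. It is a bacterial cloning plasmid, maintained at high copy in E. coli under kanamycin selection. The insert was introduced by Gateway recombination; in a pDONR221-derived entry clone, this normally replaces the donor vector's counter-selection cassette and leaves the insert flanked by attL sites. No feature table is provided, so these sites and the exact insert boundaries cannot be confirmed from the record. M13 forward and reverse primer sites flanking the insert are listed for sequence verification.

Like other entry clones, the plasmid is not itself an expression construct. The record lists no promoter, tag or reporter associated with the insert, and does not say whether the coding sequence retains a stop codon. Instead, the clone serves as a shuttle from which exd can be transferred by LR recombination into any compatible destination vector, which then supplies the promoter, fusion partners and host-specific elements. exd encodes a homeodomain protein of the Pbx family that acts as a transcriptional cofactor. The associated study concerns the context-dependent regulatory functions of transcriptional regulators, which suggests the clone belongs to a larger collection of factor open reading frames prepared for systematic functional testing, though the record gives its purpose only as a Gateway entry clone.
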