Addgene plasmid #71031: pFOSGE_COF1H07
Purpose: Gateway entry clone
Depositing lab: Alexander Stark. Depositing organization: Research Institute of Molecular Pathology (IMP). Publication: Transcriptional regulators form diverse groups with context-dependent regulatory functions. Stampfel G, Kazmar T, Frank O, Wienerroither S, Reiter F, Stark A. Nature. 2015 Nov 9. doi: 10.1038/nature15545. PubMed 26550828.
Backbone
  Vector backbone: pDONR221
  Backbone manufacturer: Invitrogen
  Backbone size w/o insert (bp): 4762
  Vector type: Gateway entry vector
Growth in bacteria
  Bacterial resistance: Kanamycin, 50 μg/mL
  Growth temperature: 37°C
  Growth strain: DH5alpha
  Copy number: High Copy
Gene/Insert
  Gene/Insert name: exd (alt names: FBgn0000611; CG8933, FBtr0074135)
  Species: D. melanogaster (fly)
  Insert size (bp): 1128
  Entrez Gene: exd (a.k.a. Dmel_CG8933, CG8933, DExd, Dm-EXD, Dmel\CG8933, Dpbx, EXD, Exd, Pbx1, anon-EST:fe1H3, l(1)IV, lincRNA.S9404, td48)
  Cloning method: Gateway Cloning
  Sequencing primers: 5′ M13-F20; 3′ M13R
Terms and licenses: Academic/Nonprofit Terms; Industry Terms: Not Available to Industry
How to cite: pFOSGE_COF1H07 was a gift from Alexander Stark (Addgene plasmid # 71031 ; http://n2t.net/addgene:71031 ; RRID:Addgene_71031)
